Addgene plasmid #184688: pAAV-hSYN-miRFP670nano3-WPRE-hGHpA
Purpose: Mammalian expression, miRFP670nano3
Depositing lab: Axel Nimmerjahn & Vladislav Verkhusha. Depositing organization: University of Helsinki. Publication: Single-domain near-infrared protein provides a scaffold for antigen-dependent fluorescent nanobodies. Oliinyk OS, Baloban M, Clark CL, Carey E, Pletnev S, Nimmerjahn A, Verkhusha VV. Nat Methods. 2022 May 23. pii: 10.1038/s41592-022-01467-6. doi: 10.1038/s41592-022-01467-6. PubMed 35606446.
Backbone
  Vector backbone: AAV
  Vector type: AAV
Growth in bacteria
  Bacterial resistance: Ampicillin, 100 μg/mL
  Growth temperature: 37°C
  Growth strain: NEB Stable
  Copy number: Unknown
Gene/Insert
  Gene/Insert name: miRFP670nano3
  Species: Synthetic
  Promoter: hSYN
  Cloning method: Unknown
Terms and licenses: Academic/Nonprofit Terms; Industry Terms: Not Available to Industry
How to cite: pAAV-hSYN-miRFP670nano3-WPRE-hGHpA was a gift from Axel Nimmerjahn & Vladislav Verkhusha (Addgene plasmid # 184688 ; http://n2t.net/addgene:184688 ; RRID:Addgene_184688)
