[The description below was written by a language model from this plasmid's Addgene catalogue record and pLannotate feature annotations shown in this document.]
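Description:
pAAV-hSYN-miRFP670nano3-WPRE-hGHpA is an adeno-associated virus transfer (cis) plasmid for expressing the near-infrared fluorescent protein miRFP670nano3 in mammalian cells, particularly neurons. It is propagated in E. coli through a high-copy ColE1/pUC-type origin and selected with ampicillin via the β-lactamase gene and its own promoter. An f1 phage origin is also present in the backbone. The record lists a recombination-deficient growth strain, which is a common choice for keeping the repeat-rich ITRs intact. The short bom, rop and CLIP-tag matches in the automated annotation are small fragments, most likely backbone remnants or spurious hits rather than functional parts.

The expression cassette lies between AAV2 inverted terminal repeats, which are the cis elements needed for replication and packaging of the genome into AAV particles. The downstream ITR is annotated in full, whereas the upstream one is detected only as two short fragments. This may reflect sequencing or annotation difficulty across the hairpin, or it may be a real truncation. Transcription is driven by the human synapsin I promoter, which confers neuron-specific expression. The feature table also finds a CMV immediate-early enhancer just upstream of it, an element not mentioned in the plasmid name or catalogue fields. The coding sequence is annotated as miRFP670nano, the parental single-domain, biliverdin-dependent protein derived from a Nostoc punctiforme cyanobacteriochrome, and the catalogue identifies it as the synthetic miRFP670nano3 variant. A WPRE follows to enhance transcript stability and expression, and the human growth hormone polyadenylation signal terminates the message. The construct can be used for direct transfection or for producing recombinant AAV to label neurons with a near-infrared reporter.
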