Features (pLannotate 1.2.2; 17 found; start..end, strand, type, name):
     12..39      +  repeat_region  AAV2 ITR (fragment): inverted terminal repeat of adeno-associated virus serotype 2 inverted
     68..95      +  repeat_region  AAV2 ITR (fragment): inverted terminal repeat of adeno-associated virus serotype 2 inverted
    266..569     +  enhancer       CMV enhancer: human cytomegalovirus immediate early enhancer
    592..1039    +  promoter       hSyn promoter: human synapsin I promoter; confers neuron-specific expression (Kügler et al., 2003)
   1067..1084    -  CDS            CLIP-tag™ (fragment): human O6-alkylguanine-DNA-alkyltransferase variant that forms covalent bonds with benzylcytosine derivatives fast-reacting variant, optimized for mammalian expression
   1169..1609    +  CDS            miRFP670nano: miRFP670nano is a basic (constitutively fluorescent) near ir fluorescent protein published in 2019, derived from Nostoc punctiforme. It has very low acid sensitivity. It requires the cofactor biliverdin for fluorescence.
   1611..1637    +  misc_feature   MCS (fragment): pBluescript multiple cloning site
   1637..2225    +  misc_feature   WPRE: woodchuck hepatitis virus posttranscriptional regulatory element
   2257..2733    +  polyA_signal   hGH poly(A) signal: human growth hormone polyadenylation signal
   2773..2913    +  repeat_region  AAV2 ITR: inverted terminal repeat of adeno-associated virus serotype 2 inverted
   2918..2969    -  misc_feature   bom (fragment): basis of mobility region from pBR322
   2988..3443    +  rep_origin     f1 ori (sequence partly withheld): f1 bacteriophage origin of replication; arrow indicates direction of (+) strand synthesis
   3444..3493    -  misc_feature   bom (fragment): basis of mobility region from pBR322
   3595..3630    -  CDS            rop (fragment): Rop protein, which maintains plasmids at low copy number; rop
   3725..3829    +  promoter       AmpR promoter: bla
   3830..4690    +  CDS            AmpR: β-lactamase; bla; confers resistance to ampicillin, carbenicillin, and related antibiotics
   4861..5449    +  rep_origin     ori: high-copy-number ColE1/pMB1/pBR322/pUC origin of replication
>Addgene plasmid #184688 | pAAV-hSYN-miRFP670nano3-WPRE-hGHpA | addgene full sequence | sequence record 365038 | Addgene NGS Result
CCTGCAGGCAGCTGCGCGCTCGCTCGCTCACTGAGGCCGCCCGGGCGTCGGGCGACCTTTGGTCGCCCGG
CCTCAGTGAGCGAGCGAGCGCGCAGAGAGGGAGTGGCCAACTCCATCACTAGGGGTTCCTGCGGCCGCAC
GCGTGCGGCGACGATAGTCGAAGTTCCTATACTCTAGTAAGAATAGGAACTTCGGATCTCGGCCGTAGTT
ATTAATAGTAATCAATTACGGGGTCATTAGTTCATAGCCCATATATGGAGTTCCGCGTTACATAACTTAC
GGTAAATGGCCCGCCTGGCTGACCGCCCAACGACCCCCGCCCATTGACGTCAATAATGACGTATGTTCCC
ATAGTAACGCCAATAGGGACTTTCCATTGACGTCAATGGGTGGAGTATTTACGGTAAACTGCCCACTTGG
CAGTACATCAAGTGTATCATATGCCAAGTACGCCCCCTATTGACGTCAATGACGGTAAATGGCCCGCCTG
GCATTATGCCCAGTACATGACCTTATGGGACTTTCCTACTTGGCAGTACATCTACGTATTAGTCATCGCT
ATTACCATGGCTGCAGAGGGCCCTGCGTATGAGTGCAAGTGGGTTTTAGGACCAGGATGAGGCGGGGTGG
GGGTGCCTACCTGACGACCGACCCCGACCCACTGGACAAGCACCCAACCCCCATTCCCCAAATTGCGCAT
CCCCTATCAGAGAGGGGGAGGGGAAACAGGATGCGGCGAGGCGCGTGCGCACTGCCAGCTTCAGCACCGC
GGACAGTGCCTTCGCCCCCGCCTGGCGGCGCGCGCCACCGCCGCCTCAGCACTGAAGGCGCGCTGACGTC
ACTCGCCGGTCCCCCGCAAACTCCCCTTCCCGGCCACCTTGGTCGCGTCCGCGCCGCCGCCGGCCCAGCC
GGACCGCACCACGCGAGGCGCGAGATAGGGGGGCACGGGCGCGACCATCTGCGCTGCGGCGCCGGCGACT
CAGCGCTGCCTCAGTCTGCGGTGGGCAGCGGAGGAGTCGTGTCGTGCCTGAGAGCGCAGTCGAGTTAACG
GTACCGGCCCCGGGAGACGGCGGCGGTGGCGGCGCGGGCAGAGCAAGGACGCGGCGGATCCCACTCGCAC
AGCAGCGCACTCGGTGCCCCGCGCAGGGTCGGTACCGAATTCGCCACCATGGCAAACCTGGACAAGATGC
TGAACACCACCGTGACCGAGGTGCGCAAGTTCCTGCAAGCGGACAGAGTGTGCGTGTTCAAGTTCGAGGA
AGATTACTCCGGCACCGTCTCGCACGAAGCCGTGGACGACAGATGGATTAGCATCCTGAAGACCCAGGTG
CAGGACAGATACTTCATGGAAACCAGAGGCGAGGAATACGTCCACGGCAGATACCAGGCCATCGCCGACA
TCTACACAGCCAATCTGGTCGAGTGCTACAGAGACCTGCTGATCGAGTTTCAGGTGCGGGCCATTCTGGC
TGTCCCCATCCTGCAAGGCAAGAAGCTGTGGGGCCTGCTGGTGGCCCACCAACTGGCCGGCCCTCGGGAG
TGGCAGACCTGGGAAATCGACTTCCTGAAACAGCAAGCCGTGGTGATGGGCATCGCCATCCAGCAGAGCT
AGGAATTCGATATCAAGCTTATCGATAATCAACCTCTGGATTACAAAATTTGTGAAAGATTGACTGGTAT
TCTTAACTATGTTGCTCCTTTTACGCTATGTGGATACGCTGCTTTAATGCCTTTGTATCATGCTATTGCT
TCCCGTATGGCTTTCATTTTCTCCTCCTTGTATAAATCCTGGTTGCTGTCTCTTTATGAGGAGTTGTGGC
CCGTTGTCAGGCAACGTGGCGTGGTGTGCACTGTGTTTGCTGACGCAACCCCCACTGGTTGGGGCATTGC
CACCACCTGTCAGCTCCTTTCCGGGACTTTCGCTTTCCCCCTCCCTATTGCCACGGCGGAACTCATCGCC
GCCTGCCTTGCCCGCTGCTGGACAGGGGCTCGGCTGTTGGGCACTGACAATTCCGTGGTGTTGTCGGGGA
AATCATCGTCCTTTCCTTGGCTGCTCGCCTATGTTGCCACCTGGATTCTGCGCGGGACGTCCTTCTGCTA
CGTCCCTTCGGCCCTCAATCCAGCGGACCTTCCTTCCCGCGGCCTGCTGCCGGCTCTGCGGCCTCTTCCG
CGTCTTCGCCTTCGCCCTCAGACGAGTCGGATCTCCCTTTGGGCCGCCTCCCCGCATCGATACCGAGCGC
TGCTCGAGAGATCTACGGGTGGCATCCCTGTGACCCCTCCCCAGTGCCTCTCCTGGCCCTGGAAGTTGCC
ACTCCAGTGCCCACCAGCCTTGTCCTAATAAAATTAAGTTGCATCATTTTGTCTGACTAGGTGTCCTTCT
ATAATATTATGGGGTGGAGGGGGGTGGTATGGAGCAAGGGGCAAGTTGGGAAGACAACCTGTAGGGCCTG
CGGGGTCTATTGGGAACCAAGCTGGAGTGCAGTGGCACAATCTTGGCTCACTGCAATCTCCGCCTCCTGG
GTTCAAGCGATTCTCCTGCCTCAGCCTCCCGAGTTGTTGGGATTCCAGGCATGCATGACCAGGCTCAGCT
AATTTTTGTTTTTTTGGTAGAGACGGGGTTTCACCATATTGGCCAGGCTGGTCTCCAACTCCTAATCTCA
GGTGATCTACCCACCTTGGCCTCCCAAATTGCTGGGATTACAGGCGTGAACCACTGCTCCCTTCCCTGTC
CTTCTGATTTTGTAGGTAACCACGTGCGGACCGAGCGGCCGCAGGAACCCCTAGTGATGGAGTTGGCCAC
TCCCTCTCTGCGCGCTCGCTCGCTCACTGAGGCCGGGCGACCAAAGGTCGCCCGACGCCCGGGCTTTGCC
CGGGCGGCCTCAGTGAGCGAGCGAGCGCGCAGCTGCCTGCAGGGGCGCCTGATGCGGTATTTTCTCCTTA
CGCATCTGTGCGGTATTTCACACCGCATA
[95 nt withheld, positions 2970-3064]
T
[46 nt withheld, positions 3066-3111]
C
[141 nt withheld, positions 3113-3253]
CCTTTGACGTTGGAGTCCACGTTCTTT
[37 nt withheld, positions 3281-3317]
ACTCTATCTCGGGCTATTCTTTTGATTTATAAGGGATTTTGCCGATTTCGGTCTATTGGTTAAAAAATGA
GCTGATTTAACAAAAATTTAACGCGAATTTTAACAAAATATTAACGTTTACAATTTTATGGTGCACTCTC
AGTACAATCTGCTCTGATGCCGCATAGTTAAGCCAGCCCCGACACCCGCCAACACCCGCTGACGCGCCCT
GACGGGCTTGTCTGCTCCCGGCATCCGCTTACAGACAAGCTGTGACCGTCTCCGGGAGCTGCATGTGTCA
GAGGTTTTCACCGTCATCACCGAAACGCGCGAGACGAAAGGGCCTCGTGATACGCCTATTTTTATAGGTT
AATGTCATGATAATAATGGTTTCTTAGACGTCAGGTGGCACTTTTCGGGGAAATGTGCGCGGAACCCCTA
TTTGTTTATTTTTCTAAATACATTCAAATATGTATCCGCTCATGAGACAATAACCCTGATAAATGCTTCA
ATAATATTTAAAAAGGAAGAGTATGAGTATTCAACATTTCCGTGTCGCCCTTATTCCCTTTTTTGCGGCA
TTTTGCCTTCCTGTTTTTGCTCACCCAGAAACGCTGGTGAAAGTAAAAGATGCTGAAGATCAGTTGGGTG
CACGAGTGGGTTACATCGAACTGGATCTCAACAGCGGTAAGATCCTTGAGAGTTTTCGCCCCGAAGAACG
TTTTCCAATGATGAGCACTTTTAAAGTTCTGCTATGTGGCGCGGTATTATCCCGTATTGACGCCGGGCAA
GAGCAACTCGGTCGCCGCATACACTATTCTCAGAATGACTTGGTTGAGTACTCACCAGTCACAGAAAAGC
ATCTTACGGATGGCATGACAGTAAGAGAATTATGCAGTGCTGCCATAACCATGAGTGATAACACTGCGGC
CAACTTACTTCTGACAACGATCGGAGGACCGAAGGAGCTAACCGCTTTTTTGCACAACATGGGGGATCAT
GTAACTCGCCTTGATCGTTGGGAACCGGAGCTGAATGAAGCCATACCAAACGACGAGCGTGACACCACGA
TGCCTGTAGCAATGGCAACAACGTTGCGCAAACTATTAACTGGCGAACTACTTACTCTAGCTTCCCGGCA
ACAATTAATAGACTGGATGGAGGCGGATAAAGTTGCAGGACCACTTCTGCGCTCGGCCCTTCCGGCTGGC
TGGTTTATTGCTGATAAATCTGGAGCCGGTGAGCGTGGGTCTCGCGGTATCATTGCAGCACTGGGGCCAG
ATGGTAAGCCCTCCCGTATCGTAGTTATCTACACGACGGGGAGTCAGGCAACTATGGATGAACGAAATAG
ACAGATCGCTGAGATAGGTGCCTCACTGATTAAGCATTGGTAACTGTCAGACCAAGTTTACTCATATATA
CTTTAGATTGATTTAAAACTTCATTTTTAATTTAAAAGGATCTAGGTGAAGATCCTTTTTGATAATCTCA
TGACCAAAATCCCTTAACGTGAGTTTTCGTTCCACTGAGCGTCAGACCCCGTAGAAAAGATCAAAGGATC
TTCTTGAGATCCTTTTTTTCTGCGCGTAATCTGCTGCTTGCAAACAAAAAAACCACCGCTACCAGCGGTG
GTTTGTTTGCCGGATCAAGAGCTACCAACTCTTTTTCCGAAGGTAACTGGCTTCAGCAGAGCGCAGATAC
CAAATACTGTTCTTCTAGTGTAGCCGTAGTTAGGCCACCACTTCAAGAACTCTGTAGCACCGCCTACATA
CCTCGCTCTGCTAATCCTGTTACCAGTGGCTGCTGCCAGTGGCGATAAGTCGTGTCTTACCGGGTTGGAC
TCAAGACGATAGTTACCGGATAAGGCGCAGCGGTCGGGCTGAACGGGGGGTTCGTGCACACAGCCCAGCT
TGGAGCGAACGACCTACACCGAACTGAGATACCTACAGCGTGAGCTATGAGAAAGCGCCACGCTTCCCGA
AGGGAGAAAGGCGGACAGGTATCCGGTAAGCGGCAGGGTCGGAACAGGAGAGCGCACGAGGGAGCTTCCA
GGGGGAAACGCCTGGTATCTTTATAGTCCTGTCGGGTTTCGCCACCTCTGACTTGAGCGTCGATTTTTGT
GATGCTCGTCAGGGGGGCGGAGCCTATGGAAAAACGCCAGCAACGCGGCCTTTTTACGGTTCCTGGCCTT
TTGCTGGCCTTTTGCTCACATGT
